Addgene plasmid #67699: p3E-2a-6MTnlstdTomato
Purpose: 3' entry clone with 6xmyc nuclear localized tdTomato
Depositing lab: Nathan Lawson. Depositing organization: University of Massachusetts, Worcester. Publication: Vegfc acts through ERK to induce sprouting and differentiation of trunk lymphatic progenitors. Shin M, Male I, Beane TJ, Villefranc JA, Kok FO, Zhu LJ, Lawson ND. Development. 2016 Oct 15;143(20):3785-3795. Epub 2016 Sep 12. 10.1242/dev.137901 PubMed 27621059.
Backbone
  Vector backbone: pDONR-p2-P3
  Backbone manufacturer: Invitrogen
Growth in bacteria
  Bacterial resistance: Kanamycin, 50 μg/mL
  Growth temperature: 37°C
  Growth strain: Top10
  Copy number: High Copy
Gene/Insert
  Gene/Insert name: tdTomato
  Tag / fusion protein: 2A-6xMyc-NLS (N terminal on insert)
  Cloning method: Gateway Cloning
  Sequencing primers: 5′ M13F; 3′ M13R
Terms and licenses: Academic/Nonprofit Terms; Industry Terms: Not Available to Industry
How to cite: p3E-2a-6MTnlstdTomato was a gift from Nathan Lawson (Addgene plasmid # 67699 ; http://n2t.net/addgene:67699 ; RRID:Addgene_67699)
