[The description below was written by a language model from this plasmid's Addgene catalogue record and pLannotate feature annotations shown in this document.]
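Description:
p3E-2a-6MTnlstdTomato is a 4,465 bp Gateway 3′ entry clone built in the Invitrogen pDONR-P2-P3 donor backbone, intended as the third-position module in multisite Gateway assembly rather than as an expression vector in its own right. It is maintained in E. coli at high copy through a ColE1/pUC-type origin and selected with kanamycin via an aminoglycoside phosphotransferase gene. The backbone also carries rrnB T1 and T2 transcription terminators upstream of the cassette, which insulate the insert from read-through transcription in bacteria, a T7 promoter, and small lacI and lacZα remnants. M13 forward and reverse primer sites are used for sequencing.

The insert is flanked by Gateway recombination sites, annotated as attR2 on the 5′ side and an attB3 core overlapping an attL-type fragment on the 3′ side. This is consistent with the attR2/attL3 configuration expected of a 3′ entry clone, although the automated labels are only approximate. Between them lies a single open reading frame that begins with a porcine teschovirus P2A peptide, followed by six tandem Myc epitope tags and then tdTomato, the tandem-dimer orange-red fluorescent protein derived from Discosoma. The catalogue entry lists a nuclear localization signal between the Myc repeats and tdTomato, but it is not separately annotated in the feature table.

No eukaryotic promoter or polyadenylation signal is annotated, so these must come from the other recombined components. After an LR reaction with 5′ and middle entry clones and a destination vector, the 2A sequence lets an upstream coding sequence, if joined in frame, be co-translated with the reporter and released as a separate polypeptide. Expressing cells are then marked by nuclear, Myc-detectable red fluorescence. The associated publication concerns trunk lymphatic progenitor development.
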