Features (pLannotate 1.2.2; 18 found; start..end, strand, type, name):
    121..213     +  CDS            lacI (fragment): lac repressor; lacI; The lac repressor binds to the lac operator to inhibit transcription in E. coli. This inhibition can be relieved by adding lactose or isopropyl-β-D-thiogalactopyranoside (IPTG).
    268..295     -  terminator     rrnB T2 terminator: transcription terminator T2 from the E. coli rrnB gene
    427..470     +  terminator     rrnB T1 terminator: Escherichia coli rrnB; transcription terminator T1 from the E. coli rrnB gene
    517..553     -  CDS            lacZα (fragment): LacZα fragment of β-galactosidase; lacZ fragment
    624..747     -  protein_bind   attR2: mutant version of attR; recombination site for the Gateway® LR reaction LR Clonase™
    759..815     +  CDS            P2A: 2A peptide from porcine teschovirus-1 polyprotein Eukaryotic ribosomes fail to insert a peptide bond between the Gly and Pro residues, yielding separate polypeptides.
    843..872     +  CDS            Myc: Myc (human c-Myc proto-oncogene) epitope tag
    882..911     +  CDS            Myc: Myc (human c-Myc proto-oncogene) epitope tag
    921..950     +  CDS            Myc: Myc (human c-Myc proto-oncogene) epitope tag
    960..989     +  CDS            Myc: Myc (human c-Myc proto-oncogene) epitope tag
    999..1028    +  CDS            Myc: Myc (human c-Myc proto-oncogene) epitope tag
   1062..1091    +  CDS            Myc: Myc (human c-Myc proto-oncogene) epitope tag
   1137..2564    +  CDS            tdTomato: tdTomato is a basic (constitutively fluorescent) orange fluorescent protein published in 2004, derived from Discosoma sp.. It is reported to be a somewhat slowly-maturing tandem dimer with low acid sensitivity.
   2574..2594    -  protein_bind   attB3: mutant version of attB; core recombination site for the Gateway® BP reaction BP Clonase™
   2585..2670    -  protein_bind   attL1 (fragment): mutant version of attL; recombination site for the Gateway® LR reaction LR Clonase™
   2707..2725    -  promoter       T7 promoter: promoter for bacteriophage T7 RNA polymerase
   2859..3668    +  CDS            KanR: aminoglycoside phosphotransferase; aph(3')-Ia; confers resistance to kanamycin in bacteria or G418 (Geneticin®) in eukaryotes
   3815..4403    +  rep_origin     ori: high-copy-number ColE1/pMB1/pBR322/pUC origin of replication
>Addgene plasmid #67699 | p3E-2a-6MTnlstdTomato | depositor full sequence | sequence record 117498 | p3E-2a-6MTnlstdTomato sequence 4465 bps
CTTTCCTGCGTTATCCCCTGATTCTGTGGATAACCGTATTACCGCCTTTGAGTGAGCTGATACCGCTCGC
CGCAGCCGAACGACCGAGCGCAGCGAGTCAGTGAGCGAGGAAGCGGAAGAGCGCCCAATACGCAAACCGC
CTCTCCCCGCGCGTTGGCCGATTCATTAATGCAGCTGGCACGACAGGTTTCCCGACTGGAAAGCGGGCAG
TGAGCGCAACGCAATTAATACGCGTACCGCTAGCCAGGAAGAGTTTGTAGAAACGCAAAAAGGCCATCCG
TCAGGATGGCCTTCTGCTTAGTTTGATGCCTGGCAGTTTATGGCGGGCGTCCTGCCCGCCACCCTCCGGG
CCGTTGCTTCACAACGTTCAAATCCGCTCCCGGCGGATTTGTCCTACTCAGGAGAGCGTTCACCGACAAA
CAACAGATAAAACGAAAGGCCCAGTCTTCCGACTGAGCCTTTCGTTTTATTTGATGCCTGGCAGTTCCCT
ACTCTCGCGTTAACGCTAGCATGGATGTTTTCCCAGTCACGACGTTGTAAAACGACGGCCAGTCTTAAGC
TCGGGCCCTGCAGCTCTAGAGCTCGAATTCTACAGGTCACTAATACCATCTAAGTAGTTGATTCATAGTG
ACTGCATATGTTGTGTTTTACAGTATTATGTAGTCTGTTTTTTATGCAAAATCTAATTTAATATATTGAT
ATTTATATCATTTTACGTTTCTCGTTCAACTTTCTTGTACAAAGTGGGAGGATCCGGAGCCACGAACTTC
TCTCTGTTAAAGCAAGCAGGAGACGTGGAAGAAAACCCCGGTCCTGCAGGATCCCATCGATTTAAAGCTA
TGGAGCAAAAGCTCATTTCTGAAGAGGACTTGAATGAAATGGAGCAAAAGCTCATTTCTGAAGAGGACTT
GAATGAAATGGAGCAAAAGCTCATTTCTGAAGAGGACTTGAATGAAATGGAGCAAAAGCTCATTTCTGAA
GAGGACTTGAATGAAATGGAGCAAAAGCTCATTTCTGAAGAGGACTTGAATGAAATGGAGAGCTTGGGCG
ACCTCACCATGGAGCAAAAGCTCATTTCTGAAGAGGACTTGAATTTAGAGATCTCGAATTCCATGCCCAA
GAAGAAGAGGAAGGTGATGGTGAGCAAGGGCGAGGAGGTCATCAAAGAGTTCATGCGCTTCAAGGTGCGC
ATGGAGGGCTCCATGAACGGCCACGAGTTCGAGATCGAGGGCGAGGGCGAGGGCCGCCCCTACGAGGGCA
CCCAGACCGCCAAGCTGAAGGTGACCAAGGGCGGCCCCCTGCCCTTCGCCTGGGACATCCTGTCCCCCCA
GTTCATGTACGGCTCCAAGGCGTACGTGAAGCACCCCGCCGACATCCCCGATTACAAGAAGCTGTCCTTC
CCCGAGGGCTTCAAGTGGGAGCGCGTGATGAACTTCGAGGACGGCGGTCTGGTGACCGTGACCCAGGACT
CCTCCCTGCAGGACGGCACGCTGATCTACAAGGTGAAGATGCGCGGCACCAACTTCCCCCCCGACGGCCC
CGTAATGCAGAAGAAGACCATGGGCTGGGAGGCCTCCACCGAGCGCCTGTACCCCCGCGACGGCGTGCTG
AAGGGCGAGATCCACCAGGCCCTGAAGCTGAAGGACGGCGGCCACTACCTGGTGGAGTTCAAGACCATCT
ACATGGCCAAGAAGCCCGTGCAACTGCCCGGCTACTACTACGTGGACACCAAGCTGGACATCACCTCCCA
CAACGAGGACTACACCATCGTGGAACAGTACGAGCGCTCCGAGGGCCGCCACCACCTGTTCCTGGGGCAT
GGCACCGGCAGCACCGGCAGCGGCAGCTCCGGCACCGCCTCCTCCGAGGACAACAACATGGCCGTCATCA
AAGAGTTCATGCGCTTCAAGGTGCGCATGGAGGGCTCCATGAACGGCCACGAGTTCGAGATCGAGGGCGA
GGGCGAGGGCCGCCCCTACGAGGGCACCCAGACCGCCAAGCTGAAGGTGACCAAGGGCGGCCCCCTGCCC
TTCGCCTGGGACATCCTGTCCCCCCAGTTCATGTACGGCTCCAAGGCGTACGTGAAGCACCCCGCCGACA
TCCCCGATTACAAGAAGCTGTCCTTCCCCGAGGGCTTCAAGTGGGAGCGCGTGATGAACTTCGAGGACGG
CGGTCTGGTGACCGTGACCCAGGACTCCTCCCTGCAGGACGGCACGCTGATCTACAAGGTGAAGATGCGC
GGCACCAACTTCCCCCCCGACGGCCCCGTAATGCAGAAGAAGACCATGGGCTGGGAGGCCTCCACCGAGC
GCCTGTACCCCCGCGACGGCGTGCTGAAGGGCGAGATCCACCAGGCCCTGAAGCTGAAGGACGGCGGCCA
CTACCTGGTGGAGTTCAAGACCATCTACATGGCCAAGAAGCCCGTGCAACTGCCCGGCTACTACTACGTG
GACACCAAGCTGGACATCACCTCCCACAACGAGGACTACACCATCGTGGAACAGTACGAGCGCTCCGAGG
GCCGCCACCACCTGTTCCTGTACGGCATGGACGAGCTGTACAAGGGATCCTAACAACTTTATTATACAAA
GTTGGCATTATAAAAAAGCATTGCTTATCAATTTGTTGCAACGAACAGGTCACTATCAGTCAAAATAAAA
TCATTATTTGGAGCTCCATGGTAGCGTTAACGCGGCCGCGATATCCCCTATAGTGAGTCGTATTACATGG
TCATAGCTGTTTCCTGGCAGCTCTGGCCCGTGTCTCAAAATCTCTGATGTTACATTGCACAAGATAAAAA
TATATCATCATGAACAATAAAACTGTCTGCTTACATAAACAGTAATACAAGGGGTGTTATGAGCCATATT
CAACGGGAAACGTCGAGGCCGCGATTAAATTCCAACATGGATGCTGATTTATATGGGTATAAATGGGCTC
GCGATAATGTCGGGCAATCAGGTGCGACAATCTATCGCTTGTATGGGAAGCCCGATGCGCCAGAGTTGTT
TCTGAAACATGGCAAAGGTAGCGTTGCCAATGATGTTACAGATGAGATGGTCAGACTAAACTGGCTGACG
GAATTTATGCCTCTTCCGACCATCAAGCATTTTATCCGTACTCCTGATGATGCATGGTTACTCACCACTG
CGATCCCCGGAAAAACAGCATTCCAGGTATTAGAAGAATATCCTGATTCAGGTGAAAATATTGTTGATGC
GCTGGCAGTGTTCCTGCGCCGGTTGCATTCGATTCCTGTTTGTAATTGTCCTTTTAACAGCGATCGCGTA
TTTCGTCTCGCTCAGGCGCAATCACGAATGAATAACGGTTTGGTTGATGCGAGTGATTTTGATGACGAGC
GTAATGGCTGGCCTGTTGAACAAGTCTGGAAAGAAATGCATAAACTTTTGCCATTCTCACCGGATTCAGT
CGTCACTCATGGTGATTTCTCACTTGATAACCTTATTTTTGACGAGGGGAAATTAATAGGTTGTATTGAT
GTTGGACGAGTCGGAATCGCAGACCGATACCAGGATCTTGCCATCCTATGGAACTGCCTCGGTGAGTTTT
CTCCTTCATTACAGAAACGGCTTTTTCAAAAATATGGTATTGATAATCCTGATATGAATAAATTGCAGTT
TCATTTGATGCTCGATGAGTTTTTCTAATCAGAATTGGTTAATTGGTTGTAACACTGGCAGAGCATTACG
CTGACTTGACGGGACGGCGCAAGCTCATGACCAAAATCCCTTAACGTGAGTTACGCGTCGTTCCACTGAG
CGTCAGACCCCGTAGAAAAGATCAAAGGATCTTCTTGAGATCCTTTTTTTCTGCGCGTAATCTGCTGCTT
GCAAACAAAAAAACCACCGCTACCAGCGGTGGTTTGTTTGCCGGATCAAGAGCTACCAACTCTTTTTCCG
AAGGTAACTGGCTTCAGCAGAGCGCAGATACCAAATACTGTCCTTCTAGTGTAGCCGTAGTTAGGCCACC
ACTTCAAGAACTCTGTAGCACCGCCTACATACCTCGCTCTGCTAATCCTGTTACCAGTGGCTGCTGCCAG
TGGCGATAAGTCGTGTCTTACCGGGTTGGACTCAAGACGATAGTTACCGGATAAGGCGCAGCGGTCGGGC
TGAACGGGGGGTTCGTGCACACAGCCCAGCTTGGAGCGAACGACCTACACCGAACTGAGATACCTACAGC
GTGAGCATTGAGAAAGCGCCACGCTTCCCGAAGGGAGAAAGGCGGACAGGTATCCGGTAAGCGGCAGGGT
CGGAACAGGAGAGCGCACGAGGGAGCTTCCAGGGGGAAACGCCTGGTATCTTTATAGTCCTGTCGGGTTT
CGCCACCTCTGACTTGAGCGTCGATTTTTGTGATGCTCGTCAGGGGGGCGGAGCCTATGGAAAAACGCCA
GCAACGCGGCCTTTTTACGGTTCCTGGCCTTTTGCTGGCCTTTTGCTCACATGTT
