>Addgene plasmid #67699 | p3E-2a-6MTnlstdTomato | addgene partial sequence | sequence record 121104 | M13pUC-Fwd 5'-CCCAGTCACGACGTTGTAAAACG-3'
CAGCTCTAGAGCTCGAATTCTACAGGTCACTAATACCATCTAAGTAGTTGGTTCATAGTGACTGCATATG
TTGTGTTTTACAGTATTATGTAGTCTGTTTTTTATGCAAAATCTAATTTAATATATTGATATTTATATCA
TTTTACGTTTCTCGTTCAACTTTCTTGTACAAAGTGGGAGGATCCGGAGCCACGAACTTCTCTCTGTTAA
AGCAAGCAGGAGACGTGGAAGAAAACCCCGGTCCTGCAGGATCCCATCGATTTAAAGCTATGGAGCAAAA
GCTCATTTCTGAAGAGGACTTGAATGAAATGGAGCAAAAGCTCATTTCTGAAGAGGACTTGAATGAAATG
GAGCAAAAGCTCATTTCTGAAGAGGACTTGAATGAAATGGAGCAAAAGCTCATTTCTGAAGAGGACTTGA
ATGAAATGGAGCAAAAGCTCATTTCTGAAGAGGACTTGAATGAAATGGAGAGCTTGGGCGACCTCACCAT
GGAGCAAAAGCTCATTTCTGAAGAGGACTTGAATTTAGAGATCTCGAATTCCATGCCCAAGAAGAAGAGG
AAGGTGATGGTGAGCAAGGGCGAGGAGGTCATCAAAGAGTTCATGCGCTTCAAGGTGCGCATGGAGGGCT
CCATGAACGGCCACGAGTTCGAGATCGAGGGCGAGGGCGAGGGCCGCCCCTACGAGGGCACCCAGACCGC
CAAGCTGAAGGTGACCAAGGGCGGCCCCCTGCCCTTCGCCTGGGACATCCTGTCCCCCCAGTTCATGTAC
GGCTCCAAGGCGTACGTGAAGCACCCCGCCGACATCCCCGATTACAAGAAGCTGTCCTTCCCCGAGGGCT
TCAAGTGGGAGCGCGTGATGAACTTCGAGGACGGCGGTCTGGTGACCGTGACCCAGGACTCCTCCCTGCA
GGACGGCACGCTGATCTACAAGGTGAAGATGCGCGGCAC
