>Addgene plasmid #67699 | p3E-2a-6MTnlstdTomato | addgene partial sequence | sequence record 121107 | M13-Rev 5'-CAGGAAACAGCTATGACC-3'
GGGGATATCGCGGCCGCGTTAACGCTACCATGGAGCTCCAAATAATGATTTTATTTTGACTGATAGTGAC
CTGTTCGTTGCAACAAATTGATAAGCAATGCTTTTTTATAATGCCAACTTTGTATAATAAAGTTGTTAGG
ATCCCTTGTACAGCTCGTCCATGCCGTACAGGAACAGGTGGTGGCGGCCCTCGGAGCGCTCGTACTGTTC
CACGATGGTGTAGTCCTCGTTGTGGGAGGTGATGTCCAGCTTGGTGTCCACGTAGTAGTAGCCGGGCAGT
TGCACGGGCTTCTTGGCCATGTAGATGGTCTTGAACTCCACCAGGTAGTGGCCGCCGTCCTTCAGCTTCA
GGGCCTGGTGGATCTCGCCCTTCAGCACGCCGTCGCGGGGGTACAGGCGCTCGGTGGAGGCCTCCCAGCC
CATGGTCTTCTTCTGCATTACGGGGCCGTCGGGGGGGAAGTTGGTGCCGCGCATCTTCACCTTGTAGATC
AGCGTGCCGTCCTGCAGGGAGGAGTCCTGGGTCACGGTCACCAGACCGCCGTCCTCGAAGTTCATCACGC
GCTCCCACTTGAAGCCCTCGGGGAAGGACAGCTTCTTGTAATCGGGGATGTCGGCGGGGTGCTTCACGTA
CGCCTTGGAGCCGTACATGAACTGGGGGGACAGGATGTCCCAGGCGAAGGGCAGGGGGCCGCCCTTGGTC
ACCTTCAGCTTGGCGGTCTGGGTGCCCTCGTAGGGGCGGCCCTCGCCCTCGCCCTCGATCTCGAACTCGT
GGCCGTTCATGGAGCCCTCCATGCGCACCTTGAAGCGCATGAACTCTTTGATGACGGCCATGTTGTTGTC
CTCGGAGGAGGCGGTGCCGGAGCTGCCGCTGCCGGTGCTGCCGGTGCCATGCCCCAGGAACAGGTGGTGG
CGGCCCTCGGAGCGCTCGTACTGTTCCACGATGGTGTAGTCCTCGTTGTGGGAGGTGATGTCCAGCTTGG
TGTCCACGTAGTAGTAGCCGGGCAGTTGCACGGGCTTCTTGGCCATGTAGATGGTCTTGAACTCCACCA
